>Addgene plasmid #37918 | MSCV-N 8E6 | depositor partial sequence | sequence record 47511 | Tag and insert
CGGAATTAGATCTGCCACCATGGACTACAAGGATGACGATGACAAGCTCGATGGAGGATACCCATACGAT
GTTCCAGATTACGCTGCTCGAGGTTATCAAACAAGTTTGTACAAAAAAGTTGGCATGGACGGGCAGGACA
AGGCTTCATATTTAGACACTAATAAGGACGAGCTACCCTCTACTATTAAAGAGTTAGCTGCGGCTTTAGG
TATTCCATTGCAGGACTGTTTAGTACCGTGCAACTTTTGTGGTAACTTTTTGGATTTCTTAGAACTGTGT
GAGTTTGACAAAAAGAGACTGTGCCTAATTTGGAAAAATTACGTTGTTACTGCGTGTTGTCGTTGTTGTT
GTGTAGCAACCGCAACGTTTGAATTTAATGAATATTATGAGCAAACTGTGCTAGGCAGAGATATTGAATT
AGCTACAGGACGTTCAATTTTTGAGATAGACGTTAGGTGTCAAAACTGCTTGTCATTTTTGGATATCATA
GAGAAATTAGATTGCTGTGGGAGAGGCCGTCCCTTTCATAAAGTTAGAGGAGGCTGGAAAGGAGTTTGCA
GGCTTTGTAAGCATTTGTATCATGATTGGTAAACTTTCTTGTACAAAGTGGTTCGATAACGAATTCCGCC
CCCCC
