>Addgene plasmid #37918 | MSCV-N 8E6 | addgene partial sequence | sequence record 50394 | pLXSN-5
CTCACTCCTTCTCTAGGCGCCGGAATTAGATCTGCCACCATGGACTACAAGGATGACGATGACAAGCTCG
ATGGAGGATACCCATACGATGTTCCAGATTACGCTGCTCGAGGTTATCAAACAAGTTTGTACAAAAAAGT
TGGCATGGACGGGCAGGACAAGGCTTCATATTTAGACACTAATAAGGACGAGCTACCCTCTACTATTAAA
GAGTTAGCTGCGGCTTTAGGTATTCCATTGCAGGACTGTTTAGTACCGTGCAACTTTTGTGGTAACTTTT
TGGATTTCTTAGAACTGTGTGAGTTTGACAAAAAGAGACTGTGCCTAATTTGGAAAAATTACGTTGTTAC
TGCGTGTTGTCGTTGTTGTTGTGTAGCAACCGCAACGTTTGAATTTAATGAATATTATGAGCAAACTGTG
CTAGGCAGAGATATTGAATTAGCTACAGGACGTTCAATTTTTGAGATAGACGTTAGGTGTCAAAACTGCT
TGTCATTTTTGGATATCATAGAGAAATTAGATTGCTGTGGGAGAGGCCGTCCCTTTCATAAAGTTAGAGG
AGGCTGGAAAGGAGTTTGCAGGCTTTGTAAGCATTTGTATCATGATTGGTAAACTTTCTTGTACAAAGTG
GTTCGATAACGAATTCCGCCCCCCCCCCCTA
