[The description below was written by a language model from this plasmid's Addgene catalogue record.]
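Description:
MSCV-N 8E6 is a retroviral mammalian expression plasmid built on the MSCV-N FLAGHA backbone, a murine stem cell virus-type vector designed to be packaged into retroviral particles and stably integrated into target mammalian cells. In bacteria it is maintained under ampicillin selection and is recorded as low copy. Transduced mammalian cells are selected with puromycin. No feature table is provided, so the exact arrangement of LTRs, packaging signal and origin of replication cannot be confirmed from the record.

The insert is the E6 open reading frame of human papillomavirus type 8, about 470 bp, introduced by Gateway recombination. The backbone supplies tandem Flag and HA epitopes at the N terminus, so the viral protein is expressed as a doubly tagged fusion suited to sequential affinity purification and immunodetection. The catalogue lists the promoter as "PKG", most likely meaning the PGK promoter. In MSCV-type vectors this element usually drives the puromycin resistance gene while the 5′ LTR drives the insert, but the record does not spell out which promoter controls which cassette. The recorded total size (7132 bp) is smaller than the stated empty backbone (8162 bp). This would be consistent with the Gateway destination cassette being replaced by the much shorter insert, though the record does not explain it.

The plasmid belongs to a collection of tumour virus protein expression constructs used to study systematically how viral oncoproteins perturb host cell networks. Typical applications would be generating stable cell lines expressing tagged HPV8 E6 for identifying interaction partners and for profiling downstream cellular effects.
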