Addgene plasmid #37918: MSCV-N 8E6
Depositing lab: Karl Munger. Depositing organization: Brigham and Women's Hospital. Publication: Interpreting cancer genomes using systematic host network perturbations by tumour virus proteins. Rozenblatt-Rosen O, Deo RC, Padi M, Adelmant G, Calderwood MA, Rolland T, Grace M, Dricot A, Askenazi M, Tavares M, Pevzner SJ, Abderazzaq F, Byrdsong D, Carvunis AR, Chen AA, Cheng J, Correll M, Duarte M, Fan C, Feltkamp MC, Ficarro SB, Franchi R, Garg BK, Gulbahce N, Hao T, Holthaus AM, James R, Korkhin A, Litovchick L, Mar JC, Pak TR, Rabello S, Rubio R, Shen Y, Singh S, Spangle JM, Tasan M, Wanamaker S, Webber JT, Roecklein-Canfield J, Johannsen E, Barabasi AL, Beroukhim R, Kieff E, Cusick ME, Hill DE, Munger K, Marto JA, Quackenbush J, Roth FP, DeCaprio JA, Vidal M. Nature. 2012 Jul 26;487(7408):491-5. 10.1038/nature11288 PubMed 22810586.
Backbone
  Vector backbone: MSCV-N FLAGHA
  Backbone size w/o insert (bp): 8162
  Total vector size (bp): 7132
  Vector type: Mammalian Expression, Retroviral
  Selectable markers: Puromycin
Growth in bacteria
  Bacterial resistance: Ampicillin, 100 μg/mL
  Growth temperature: 37°C
  Growth strain: DH5alpha
  Copy number: Low Copy
Gene/Insert
  Gene/Insert name: HPV 8 E6
  Species: HPV
  Insert size (bp): 470
  Promoter: PKG
  Tag / fusion protein: Flag (N terminal on backbone); HA (N terminal on backbone)
  Cloning method: Gateway Cloning
  Sequencing primers: 5′ LXSN 5'; 3′ MSCV-N seq. rev
Resource information
  A portion of this plasmid was derived from a plasmid made by: The 8E6 template was given to us by Harold Pfister who originally cloned the HPV8 genome. (J. Virology 1986, Pfister H. et al.)
Terms and licenses: Academic/Nonprofit Terms; Industry Terms: Not Available to Industry
How to cite: MSCV-N 8E6 was a gift from Karl Munger (Addgene plasmid # 37918 ; http://n2t.net/addgene:37918 ; RRID:Addgene_37918)
